Addgene plasmid #242994: pSBtet-mCer3-TGN38-FAP
Purpose: Inducible mCer3-TGN38-FAP expression in mammalian cells
Depositing lab: Itay Budin. Depositing organization: University of California, San Diego (UCSD). Publication: Leaflet-specific phospholipid imaging using genetically encoded proximity sensors. Moore WM, Brea RJ, Knittel C, Wrightsman E, Hui B, Lou J, Ancajas CF, Best MD, Obara, CJ Devaraj NK, Budin I. Nat Chem Biol (2025). https://doi.org/10.1038/s41589-025-02021-z. PubMed 38746395.
Backbone
  Vector backbone: pSBtet-puro
  Backbone size w/o insert (bp): 5581
  Total vector size (bp): 7462
  Vector type: Mammalian Expression ; Sleeping Beauty
  Selectable markers: Puromycin
Growth in bacteria
  Bacterial resistance: Ampicillin, 100 μg/mL
  Growth temperature: 37°C
  Growth strain: DH5alpha
  Copy number: High Copy
Gene/Insert
  Gene/Insert name: mCer3-TGN38-dH6.2 (alt name: mCer3-TGN38-FAP)
  Species: R. norvegicus (rat)
  Insert size (bp): 1881
  Entrez Gene: Tgoln2 (a.k.a. Tgn38, Tgoln1, Ttgn1)
  Promoter: Tight TRE
  Tag / fusion protein: mCer3 (N terminal on insert); FAP (C terminal on insert)
  Cloning method: Gibson Cloning
  Sequencing primers: 5′ GCCTGGAGCCAATTCCAACTC; 3′ GTCTATCGATGGAAGCTTGGC
Terms and licenses: Academic/Nonprofit Terms; Industry Terms: Not Available to Industry
How to cite: pSBtet-mCer3-TGN38-FAP was a gift from Itay Budin (Addgene plasmid # 242994 ; http://n2t.net/addgene:242994 ; RRID:Addgene_242994)
