[The description below was written by a language model from this plasmid's Addgene catalogue record and pLannotate feature annotations shown in this document.]
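Description:
pSBtet-mCer3-TGN38-FAP is a doxycycline-inducible mammalian expression plasmid built on the pSBtet-puro Sleeping Beauty transposon backbone, 7,462 bp in total with a 1,881 bp insert added by Gibson cloning. In bacteria it is maintained through a high-copy ColE1/pUC-type origin and selected with ampicillin via β-lactamase. In mammalian cells, Sleeping Beauty vectors of this kind are normally co-delivered with a transposase so that the cassette integrates into the genome. The transposon inverted repeats themselves are not called out in the automated feature table.

The payload is driven by the tight TRE promoter (seven tet operators upstream of a minimal CMV promoter) and ends at an SV40 polyadenylation signal. According to the catalogue entry it encodes rat TGN38 (Tgoln2), a trans-Golgi network membrane protein, with the cyan fluorescent protein mCerulean3 at the N terminus and the fluorogen-activating protein dH6.2 at the C terminus. The annotation shows a short VSV-G-like segment ahead of the mCerulean coding sequence. This is followed by two tandem immunoglobulin heavy-chain variable-domain units, consistent with an antibody-derived FAP, and only a small fragment matching Tgoln1 at the 3′ end. The full extent of the TGN38 portion is therefore not resolved by the feature table.

A second, constitutive unit supplies an rtTA3-type reverse tetracycline transactivator and puromycin N-acetyltransferase, terminated by a bGH poly(A) signal; its promoter is not annotated. Puromycin-selected cells thus carry the activator, and adding doxycycline switches on the fusion. The associated work concerns leaflet-specific phospholipid imaging with genetically encoded proximity sensors, suggesting use as a Golgi-targeted FAP sensor whose cyan tag reports its localisation.
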