Features (pLannotate 1.2.2; 22 found; start..end, strand, type, name):
    451..1039    +  rep_origin     ori: high-copy-number ColE1/pMB1/pBR322/pUC origin of replication
   1511..1532    -  promoter       SV40 promoter (fragment): SV40 enhancer and early promoter
   1536..1760    -  polyA_signal   bGH poly(A) signal: bovine growth hormone polyadenylation signal
   1821..2420    -  CDS            PuroR: puromycin N-acetyltransferase; pac from Streptomyces alboniger; confers resistance to puromycin
   2490..2600    -  CDS            VP48: 3 tandem repeats of the minimal activation domain of herpes simplex virus VP16 (Cheng et al., 2013)
   2530..3227    -  CDS            rtTA3 (fragment): reverse tetracycline transactivator 3 activates expression from Tet-responsive promoters in the presence of doxycycline
   3859..3927    +  CDS            large T antigen (fragment): large T antigen from SV40 (simian virus 40)
   3950..4031    +  polyA_signal   SV40 poly(A) signal: SV40 polyadenylation signal
   4106..4186    -  CDS            Tgoln1 (fragment): TGON1_MOUSE - Also known as Ttgn1. Experimental evidence at protein level: Swiss-Prot protein existence level 1. May be involved in regulating membrane traffic to and from trans-Golgi network. From Mus musculus (Mouse).
   4184..4231    -  CDS            IGHJ1 (fragment): HJ01_HUMAN - Protein predicted: Swiss-Prot protein existence level 4. J region of the variable domain of immunoglobulin heavy chains that participates in the antigen recognition (PubMed:24600447). Immunoglobulins, also known as antibodies, are membrane-bound or secreted glycoproteins produced by B lymphocytes. In the recognition phase of humoral immunity, the membrane-bound immunoglobulins serve as receptors which, upon binding of a specific antigen, trigger the clonal expansion and differentiation of B lymphocytes into immunoglobulins- secreting plasma cells. Secreted immunoglobulins mediate
   4280..4579    -  CDS            IGHV4-59 (fragment): HV459_HUMAN - Experimental evidence at protein level: Swiss-Prot protein existence level 1. V region of the variable domain of immunoglobulin heavy chains that participates in the antigen recognition (PubMed:24600447). Immunoglobulins, also known as antibodies, are membrane-bound or secreted glycoproteins produced by B lymphocytes. In the recognition phase of humoral immunity, the membrane-bound immunoglobulins serve as receptors which, upon binding of a specific antigen, trigger the clonal expansion and differentiation of B lymphocytes into immunoglobulins- secreting plasma cells. Secreted im
   4573..4639    -  CDS            FAPα2 (fragment): fluorogen-activating protein composed of a dimer of the L5-MG single-chain antibody fragment (Szent-Gyorgyi et al., 2008) binds malachite green derivatives to produce red fluorescence
   4637..4681    -  CDS            IGHJ1 (fragment): HJ01_HUMAN - Protein predicted: Swiss-Prot protein existence level 4. J region of the variable domain of immunoglobulin heavy chains that participates in the antigen recognition (PubMed:24600447). Immunoglobulins, also known as antibodies, are membrane-bound or secreted glycoproteins produced by B lymphocytes. In the recognition phase of humoral immunity, the membrane-bound immunoglobulins serve as receptors which, upon binding of a specific antigen, trigger the clonal expansion and differentiation of B lymphocytes into immunoglobulins- secreting plasma cells. Secreted immunoglobulins mediate
   4730..5026    -  CDS            IGHV4-59 (fragment): HV459_HUMAN - Experimental evidence at protein level: Swiss-Prot protein existence level 1. V region of the variable domain of immunoglobulin heavy chains that participates in the antigen recognition (PubMed:24600447). Immunoglobulins, also known as antibodies, are membrane-bound or secreted glycoproteins produced by B lymphocytes. In the recognition phase of humoral immunity, the membrane-bound immunoglobulins serve as receptors which, upon binding of a specific antigen, trigger the clonal expansion and differentiation of B lymphocytes into immunoglobulins- secreting plasma cells. Secreted im
   5159..5203    -  misc_feature   MCS (fragment): multiple cloning site
   5204..5920    -  CDS            mCerulean: mCerulean is a basic (constitutively fluorescent) cyan fluorescent protein published in 2005, derived from Aequorea victoria. It is reported to be a very rapidly-maturing monomer.
   5936..5983    -  CDS            VSV-G tsO45 (fragment): vesicular stomatitis virus G glycoprotein, thermosensitive tsO45 mutant thermosensitive variant of VSV-G Orsay
   6062..6374    -  promoter       tight TRE promoter: Tet-responsive promoter PTight, consisting of seven tet operator sequences followed by the minimal CMV promoter
   6669..6699    +  rep_origin     M13 ori (fragment): M13 bacteriophage origin of replication; arrow indicates direction of (+) strand synthesis
   6700..6750    -  misc_feature   bom (fragment): basis of mobility region from pBR322
   6777..6881    +  promoter       AmpR promoter: bla
   6882..280     +  CDS            AmpR (across the origin): β-lactamase; bla; confers resistance to ampicillin, carbenicillin, and related antibiotics
>Addgene plasmid #242994 | pSBtet-mCer3-TGN38-FAP | addgene full sequence | sequence record 492996 | Addgene NGS Result
CGAACTACTTACTCTAGCTTCCCGGCAACAATTAATAGACTGGATGGAGGCGGATAAAGTTGCAGGACCA
CTTCTGCGCTCGGCCCTTCCGGCTGGCTGGTTTATTGCTGATAAATCTGGAGCCGGTGAGCGTGGGTCTC
GCGGTATCATTGCAGCACTGGGGCCAGATGGTAAGCCCTCCCGTATCGTAGTTATCTACACGACGGGGAG
TCAGGCAACTATGGATGAACGAAATAGACAGATCGCTGAGATAGGTGCCTCACTGATTAAGCATTGGTAA
CTGTCAGACCAAGTTTACTCATATATACTTTAGATTGATTTAAAACTTCATTTTTAATTTAAAAGGATCT
AGGTGAAGATCCTTTTTGATAATCTCATGACCAAAATCCCTTAACGTGAGTTTTCGTTCCACTGAGCGTC
AGACCCCGTAGAAAAGATCAAAGGATCTTCTTGAGATCCTTTTTTTCTGCGCGTAATCTGCTGCTTGCAA
ACAAAAAAACCACCGCTACCAGCGGTGGTTTGTTTGCCGGATCAAGAGCTACCAACTCTTTTTCCGAAGG
TAACTGGCTTCAGCAGAGCGCAGATACCAAATACTGTTCTTCTAGTGTAGCCGTAGTTAGGCCACCACTT
CAAGAACTCTGTAGCACCGCCTACATACCTCGCTCTGCTAATCCTGTTACCAGTGGCTGCTGCCAGTGGC
GATAAGTCGTGTCTTACCGGGTTGGACTCAAGACGATAGTTACCGGATAAGGCGCAGCGGTCGGGCTGAA
CGGGGGGTTCGTGCACACAGCCCAGCTTGGAGCGAACGACCTACACCGAACTGAGATACCTACAGCGTGA
GCTATGAGAAAGCGCCACGCTTCCCGAAGGGAGAAAGGCGGACAGGTATCCGGTAAGCGGCAGGGTCGGA
ACAGGAGAGCGCACGAGGGAGCTTCCAGGGGGAAACGCCTGGTATCTTTATAGTCCTGTCGGGTTTCGCC
ACCTCTGACTTGAGCGTCGATTTTTGTGATGCTCGTCAGGGGGGCGGAGCCTATGGAAAAACGCCAGCAA
CGCGGCCTTTTTACGGTTCCTGGCCTTTTGCTGGCCTTTTGCTCACATGTTCTTTCCTGCGTTATCCCCT
GATTCTGTGGATAACCGTATTACCGCCTTTGAGTGAGCTGATACCGCTCGCCGCAGCCGAACGACCGAGC
GCAGCGAGTCAGTGAGCGAGGAAGCGGATCCCTATACAGTTGAAGTCGGAAGTTTACATACACCTTAGCC
AAATACATTTAAACTCACTTTTTCACAATTCCTGACATTTAATCCTAGTAAAAATTCCCTGTCTTAGGTC
AGTTAGGATCACCACTTTATTTTAAGAATGTGAAATATCAGAATAATAGTAGAGAGAATGATTCATTTCA
GCTTTTATTTCTTTCATCACATTCCCAGTGGGTCAGAAGTTTACATACACTCGACTCCTCTGCAGAATGC
GGCGATGTTTCGGTAAGGGGTCCCGAGTAGCTAGTAGGCCCAGCTGGTTCTTTCCGCCTCAGAAGCCATA
GAGCCCACCGCATCCCCAGCATGCCTGCTATTGTCTTCCCAATCCTCCCCCTTGCTGTCCTGCCCCACCC
CACCCCCCAGAATAGAATGACACCTACTCAGACAATGCGATGCAATTTCCTCATTTTATTAGGAAAGGAC
AGTGGGAGTGGCACCTTCCAGGGTCAAGGAAGGCACGGGGGAGGGGCAAACAACAGATGGCTGGCAACTA
GAAGGCACAGTCGAGGCTGATCAGCGAGCTCTAGAGAATTGATCCCCAAGCTTCACGACAGGCCTTCGAA
TCAGGCACCGGGCTTGCGGGTCATGCACCAGGTGCGCGGTCCTTCGGGCACCTCGACGTCGGCGGTGACG
GTGAAGCCGAGCCGCTCGTAGAAGGGGAGGTTGCGGGGCGCGGAGGTCTCCAGGAAGGCGGGCACCCCGG
CGCGCTCGGCCGCCTCCACTCCGGGGAGCACGACGGCGCTGCCCAGACCCTTGCCCTGGTGGTCGGGCGA
GACGCCGACGGTGGCCAGGAACCACGCGGGCTCCTTGGGCCGGTGCGGCGCCAGGAGGCCTTCCATCTGT
TGCTGCGCGGCCAGCCGGGAACCGCTCAACTCGGCCATGCGCGGGCCGATCTCGGCGAACACCGCCCCCG
CTTCGACGCTCTCCGGCGTGGTCCAGACCGCCACCGCGGCGCCGTCGTCCGCGACCCACACCTTGCCGAT
GTCGAGCCCGACGCGCGTGAGGAAGAGTTCTTGCAGCTCGGTGACCCGCTCGATGTGGCGGTCCGGATCG
ACGGTGTGGCGCGTGGCGGGGTAGTCGGCGAACGCGGCGGCGAGGGTGCGTACGGCCCTGGGGACGTCGT
CGCGGGTGGCGAGGCGCACCGTGGGCTTGTACTCGGTCATGGGACCAGGATTCTCCTCGACGTCACCAGC
CTGCTTCAGCAGGCTGAAGTTAGTAGCGCCGGACCCGGGGAGCATGTCAAGGTCAAAATCGTCAAGAGCG
TCAGCAGGCAGCATATCAAGGTCAAAGTCGTCAAGGGCATCGGCTGGGAGCATGTCTAAGTCAAAATCGT
CAAGGGCGTCGGCCGGCCCGCCGCTTTCGCACTTTAGCTGTTTCTCCAGGCCACATATGATTAGTTCCAG
GCCGAAAAGGAAGGCAGGTTCGGCTCCCTGCCGGTCGAACAGCTCAATTGCTTGTCTCAGAAGTGGGGGC
ATAGAATCGGTGGTAGGTGTCTCTCTTTCCTCTTTTGCTACTTGATGCTCCTGTTCCTCCAATACGCAGC
CCAGTGTAAAGTGGCCCACGGCGGACAGAGCGTACAGTGCGTTCTCCAGGGAGAAGCCTTGCTGACACAG
GAACGCGAGCTGATTTTCCAGGGTTTCGTACTGTTTCTCTGTTGGGCGGGTGCCGAGATGCACTTTAGCC
CCGTCGCGATGTGAGAGGAGAGCACAGCGGAATGACTTGGCGTTGTTCCGCAGAAAGTCTTGCCATGACT
CGCCTTCCAGGGGGCAGAAGTGGGTATGATGCCTGTCCAGCATCTCGATTGGCAGGGCATCGAGCAGGGC
CCGCTTGTTCTTCACGTGCCAGTACAGGGTAGGCTGCTCAACTCCCAGCTTTTGAGCGAGTTTCCTTGTC
GTCAGGCCTTCGATACCGACTCCATTGAGTAATTCCAGAGCGCCGTTTATGACTTTGCTCTTGTCCAGTC
TAGACATGGTGGCCTCAGGTGCAGAGGTTTCTACAGGGAAAGAGAGAAAGGCTACAGTTAGTTTGCTGTG
ATGATGCTAAGTGCCGAGGTCAGATGTCTATGGATTGTACACGGAATCCCAACGCAGGAACCAAAAAACA
CTCACCCAAAAAAATGGCGCTAAGGCCGAGAGAAAGGCGAAGTTCCGTCTACGGCTATATACCTTGAAAC
AGGGGCGGCAGAAGTGACGCAACGCGGTTGCGCGGACGGCTTCCTGTGTTTTCATTGGTCGAAGCGTTCT
GCGCGTGCGCAGAGATTCCCCAGGGAAGGCGGGCCCTCTTCCGAATGTCCAATCCGGACATTCTTCCGGT
TGGACCTCCGCGGTCAGCGCTGTGCCCGGCGAGAGATCACGTGGGGCGCGGAGGCGGTGCTGCTGGGGCA
CGGCCGTCCAGCCTCGGCGGCCATATTTTTGAGGGGCTGTTCATCTCGTTCACACGCTCTGTCCGCCATG
TTTGTGAGTGGAAGCGCCATTACCCCTTCAAGCGACTGAAGGCTGCAGGGCCTCTGGTGGCCCGCATGGG
GAGACCAGACCCGCCAGGCCCGCCTTTCCGCACTCAGTCCGGGCTTACTTTATTTTGTGAGACAGGGTCT
CGCCTAGGTACCACATTTGTAGAGGTTTTACTTGCTTTAAAAAACCTCCCACATCTCCCCCTGAACCTGA
AACATAAAATGAATGCAATTGTTGTTGTTAACTTGTTTATTGCAGCTTATAATGGTTACAAATAAAGCAA
TAGCATCACAAATTTCACAAATAAAGCATTTTTTTCACTGCATTCTTGTTGTGGTTTGTCCAAACTCATC
AATGTATCTTATCATGTCTATCGATGGAAGCTTGGCCTGACATCAAAGCTTTAGGTTCAAACGTTGGTAG
TCACTGGCCTTTGGCCTCCGAGTGACTTTGGATCTTTTATGGGCCAGACCGGCCGCGGAGACAGTGACCA
GGGTACCCTGGCCCCAGTGCTGGAAATACTCATCCGAAGGTATTGGACCACTATTATCATAGTAATGTGT
GGGTCCCTCCCTCGCAGCGTAATACACGGCCGTGTCCGCGGCGGTTACAGAGGTCAACTTCAAGAAGAAC
TGGTTCTTCGACTTGTCTGATGATATGGTGACTCGACTCTTGAGGGCCGGGTTGTAGTACGTTCTCCCAC
TATAATACATACTCCCAATCCACTCAGGCCCCTTCCCTGGGGGCTGGCGAATCCAGCCCCAGTAGTAATG
ACTACTGCTGATGGAGGCACCAGAGACAGTGCAGGTGAGGGACAGGGTCTCCGAAGGCTTCACCAGTCCT
GGGCCCGACTCCTGCAGCTGCACCTGAGAACCGCCGCCTCCGGAACCACCACCGCCGCTGCCACCGCCAC
CAGAGCCGCCACCACCGGAAACTGTAACTAAAGTGCCCTGGCCCCAATGTTGAAAATACTCATCGCTAGG
TATTGGGCCTGAATTATCATAATAATGCGTTGGGCCCTCACGGGCAGCATAATAGACAGCTGTATCAGCA
GCGGTAACGCTAGTGAGTTTTAAAAAGAATTGGTTTTTTGACTTATCAGAGGATATGGTAACACGTGACT
TCAAGGCAGGATTATAGTAAGTTCTACCCGAGTAGTACATAGACCCTATCCACTCTGGGCCCTTTCCAGG
TGGTTGTCTAATCCAACCCCAATAATAGTGCGAGGAGGAAATTGATGCGCCACTGACTGTGCAGGTTAGG
GAAAGTGTCTCAGATGGTTTAACCAAACCAGGTCCAGATTCTTGCAACTGGACTTGCAGGCCAGAAAGGC
CGAAAGACCCACCGCCTCCAGATTCCAGGGCAAAAGCAATAATCTTTCGTTTGTTGTGGTAAGCAATATA
GAGGACAGCAACAAGAACAGCAGCGGTCACCAGATAAGCAAAGAAGTGGTCGACTGCAGAATTCGAAGCT
TGAGCTCGAGATCTGAGTCCGGACTTGTACAGCTCGTCCATGCCGAGAGTGATCCCGGCGGCGGTCACGA
ACTCCAGCAGGACCATGTGATCGCGCTTCTCGTTGGGGTCTTTGCTCAGCTTGGACTGGGTGCTCAGGTA
GTGGTTGTCGGGCAGCAGCACGGGGCCGTCGCCGATGGGGGTGTTCTGCTGGTAGTGGTCGGCGAGCTGC
ACGCTGCCGTCCTCGATGTTGTGGCGGATCTTGAAGTTGGCCTTGATGCCGTTCTTCTGCTTGTCGGCGG
TGATATAGACGTTGTCGCTGATGGCGTTGTACTCCAGCTTGTGCCCCAGGATGTTGCCGTCCTCCTTGAA
GTCGATGCCCTTCAGCTCGATGCGGTTCACCAGGGTGTCGCCCTCGAACTTCACCTCGGCGCGGGTCTTG
TAGTTGCCGTCGTCCTTGAAGAAGATGGTGCGCTCCTGGACGTAGCCTTCGGGCATGGCGGACTTGAAGA
AGTCGTGCTGCTTCATGTGGTCGGGGTAGCGGGCGAAGCACTGCACGCCCCAGGTCAGGGTGGTCACGAG
GGTGGGCCAGGGCACGGGCAGCTTGCCGGTGGTGCAGATGAACTTCAGGGTCAGCTTGCCGTAGGTGGCA
TCGCCCTCGCCCTCGCCGGACACGCTGAACTTGTGGCCGTTTACGTCGCCGTCCAGCTCGACCAGGATGG
GCACCACCCCGGTGAACAGCTCCTCGCCCTTGCTCACCATGGTGGCGACCGGTGCGCAATTCACCCCGAT
GAATAAAAAAGCTAAGTACAAAAGGCACTTCATGGTGGCCTCAGAGGCCTTTCGAGGGTAGGAAGTGGTA
CGGAAAGTAGGTATAAGGCAAAAGAGTTGGAATTGGCTCCAGGCGATCTGACGGTTCACTAAACGAGCTC
TGCTTTTATAGGCGCCCACCGTACACGCCTAATCGACATACGTTCTCTATCACTGATAGGGAGTAAACTC
GACATACGTTCTCTATCACTGATAGGGATAAACTCGACATACGTTCTCTATCACTGATAGGGAGTAAACT
CGACATACGTTCTCTATCACTGATAGGGAGTAAACTCGACATACGTTCTCTATCACTGATAGGGAGTAAA
CTCGACATCGTTCTCTATCACTGATAGGGAGTAAACTCGACATACGTTCTCTATCACTGATAGGGAGTAA
ACTCGTCTAGATAGCGGACCCCTTACCGAAACATCGCCGCATTCTGCAGAGGAGTCGAACTTAGTGTATG
TAAACTTCTGACCCACTGGAATTGTGATACAGTGAATTATAAGTGAAATAATCTGTCTGTAAACAATTGT
TGGAAAAATGACTTGTGTCATGCACAAAGTAGATGTCCTAACTGACTTGCCAAAACTATTGTTTGTTAAC
AAGAAATTTGTGGAGTAGTTGAAAAACGAGTTTTAATGACTCCAACTTAAGTGTATGTAAACTTCCGACT
TCAACTGTATAGGGATCCAATTTTAACAAAATATTAACGCTTACAATTTCCTGATGCGGTATTTTCTCCT
TACGCATCTGTGCGGTATTTCACACCGCATCAGGTGGCACTTTTCGGGGAAATGTGCGCGGAACCCCTAT
TTGTTTATTTTTCTAAATACATTCAAATATGTATCCGCTCATGAGACAATAACCCTGATAAATGCTTCAA
TAATATTGAAAAAGGAAGAGTATGAGTATTCAACATTTCCGTGTCGCCCTTATTCCCTTTTTTGCGGCAT
TTTGCCTTCCTGTTTTTGCTCACCCAGAAACGCTGGTGAAAGTAAAAGATGCTGAAGATCAGTTGGGTGC
ACGAGTGGGTTACATCGAACTGGATCTCAACAGCGGTAAGATCCTTGAGAGTTTTCGCCCCGAAGAACGT
TTTCCAATGATGAGCACTTTTAAAGTTCTGCTATGTGGCGCGGTATTATCCCGTATTGACGCCGGGCAAG
AGCAACTCGGTCGCCGCATACACTATTCTCAGAATGACTTGGTTGAGTACTCACCAGTCACAGAAAAGCA
TCTTACGGATGGCATGACAGTAAGAGAATTATGCAGTGCTGCCATAACCATGAGTGATAACACTGCGGCC
AACTTACTTCTGACAACGATCGGAGGACCGAAGGAGCTAACCGCTTTTTTGCACAACATGGGGGATCATG
TAACTCGCCTTGATCGTTGGGAACCGGAGCTGAATGAAGCCATACCAAACGACGAGCGTGACACCACGAT
GCCTGTAGCAATGGCAACAACGTTGCGCAAACTATTAACTGG
